>Addgene plasmid #44107 | pEBB-3XMyc-TRAF2 S274A | addgene partial sequence | sequence record 60925 | hTRAF2-R 5'-GGGCTTCAATCTTGTCTTGG
CTCGGCAGTCATGGCCACCCTCTCCACCTCCCGGTTCAGGACGCAGACAATGTTCTCAAAAGTGGCCGTC
TTCTTCTCCAGGGCCTCGCACCTCTGCAGGAGCTCTGACCCCGCGTGGCTCTGGTCTCCCAAGAGGGGCT
TTGCCTCCAGCACCGAGCTCAGTAGCATGGCCAGGTGCTCCCGCAGCCACTGCACCTCGTGCTCCTGCTG
TTTCTCACCCTCTACCGTCTCGAGGCAGCCGATGGCGTGGAATCTGCAAGGGACTCGACACTTGCCACAA
GTCTTGACGTGGTCCTGAAACTTCTCCCGGGGGATCTTCTTCTTGCCGCAGCCGTCACAAGTTAAGGGGA
ACTTGGGGCAGACCTCGTGGTGCGCCTTCACGTCTGCTCCGCAGCAGGGTGCCCGGCAATGCCGGCAGCT
CAGGCTTCTCTCCGGGCACTCGTGCTCCAGGTGGCGCTCCTTTTCACCAAGGCGGACCAGGCCTTTGCAC
GCGGGACATTCGGTCAGCATGAGCGGGCAGCGGCCTTCGTGGCAGCTCTCGTATTCTTTCAGGGTCCCCT
TCCAGGTGCATCCATCACTGGGACAGACGGCCGGCAGGCTCTCCACCTCCCTGCGGGCAGCATTATCTGG
GAAGGCCGAACTGCTTTCTAAAATAGAAATGCCTTCTTCATATATGCCCTCGTGAACACAGGCAGCACAG
TTCTGAGGCCCAGAGCTGAGGATGCTGGCCAGGCAGAAGGAGCAGTACCGGTGGCCACACTGCGCCTGGA
AGGGCCTGCGGAGGACGTTTCTGCAGGCGGAGCACAGGTACTTGGCTTCC
