>Addgene plasmid #44107 | pEBB-3XMyc-TRAF2 S274A | addgene partial sequence | sequence record 60927 | EF1a-Fwd
GTGTGTGAGGATTCTCTAGAGATCCCTCGACCTCGAGATCCATTGTGCTGGATCTACCATGGAGCAAAAG
CTCATCTCAGAGGAAGATCTGGGAGAGCAAAAGCTCATCTCAGAGGAAGATCTGGGTGAGCAAAAGCTCA
TCTCAGAGGAAGATCTGGGATCCATGGCTGCAGCTAGCGTGACCCCCCCTGGCTCCCTGGAGTTGCTACA
GCCCGGCTTCTCCAAGACCCTCCTGGGGACCAAGCTGGAAGCCAAGTACCTGTGCTCCGCCTGCAGAAAC
GTCCTCCGCAGGCCCTTCCAGGCGCAGTGTGGCCACCGGTACTGCTCCTTCTGCCTGGCCAGCATCCTCA
GCTCTGGGCCTCAGAACTGTGCTGCCTGTGTTCACGAGGGCATATATGAAGAAGGCATTTCTATTTTAGA
AAGCAGTTCGGCCTTCCCAGATAATGCTGCCCGCAGGGAGGTGGAGAGCCTGCCGGCCGTCTGTCCCAGT
GATGGATGCACCTGGAAGGGGACCCTGAAAGAATACGAGAGCTGCCACGAAGGCCGCTGCCCGCTCATGC
TGACCGAATGTCCCGCGTGCAAAGGCCTGGTCCGCCTTGGTGAAAAGGAGCGCCACCTGGAGCACGAGTG
CCCGGAGAGAAGCCTGAGCTGCCGGCATTGCCGGGCACCCTGCTGCGGAGCAGACGTGAAGGCGCACCAC
GAGGTCTGCCCCAAGTTCCCCTTAACTTGTGACGGCTGCGGCAAGAAGAAGATCCCCCGGGAGAAGTTTC
AGGACCACGTCAAGACTTGTGGCAAGTGTCGAGTCCCTTGCAGATTCCACGCCCATCGGCTGCCTCGAGA
