[The description below was written by a language model from this plasmid's Addgene catalogue record.]
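Description:
pEBB-3XMyc-TRAF2 S274A is a mammalian expression plasmid built on the pEBB backbone and carrying a point-mutant form of human TRAF2 (TNF receptor-associated factor 2). It is propagated in E. coli under ampicillin selection. The copy number is listed as unknown, and the record provides no feature table, so the origin of replication, the promoter driving the insert, the polyadenylation signal and any mammalian selection marker are not stated here.

The insert is the human TRAF2 coding sequence with serine 274 changed to alanine, fused at its N terminus to a triple Myc epitope tag. The 3xMyc tag allows the exogenous protein to be detected or immunoprecipitated with anti-Myc antibodies and distinguished from endogenous TRAF2. The insert was cloned by restriction enzyme digestion, with BamHI sites at both the 5′ and 3′ ends. Both sites were retained, so the fragment can be excised with a single enzyme. Because that strategy is non-directional, insert orientation would have had to be confirmed.

Replacing a serine with alanine removes the hydroxyl group needed for phosphorylation, so this type of mutant is generally used as a non-phosphorylatable control at the altered residue. The associated publication concerns phosphorylation of TRAF2 by IκB kinase ε in mammary epithelial cell transformation, which suggests the construct was used to test candidate phosphorylation sites alongside wild-type TRAF2. The record itself does not say what role Ser274 plays. Typical uses would be transient expression in mammalian cells for signalling, interaction and phosphorylation assays.
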