Addgene plasmid #44107: pEBB-3XMyc-TRAF2 S274A
Depositing lab: William Hahn. Depositing organization: Dana-Farber Cancer Institute. Publication: IkappaB kinase epsilon phosphorylates TRAF2 to promote mammary epithelial cell transformation. Shen RR, Zhou AY, Kim E, Lim E, Habelhah H, Hahn WC. Mol Cell Biol. 2012 Dec;32(23):4756-68. doi: 10.1128/MCB.00468-12. Epub 2012 Sep 24. PubMed 23007157.
Backbone
  Vector backbone: pEBB
  Vector type: Mammalian Expression
Growth in bacteria
  Bacterial resistance: Ampicillin, 100 μg/mL
  Growth temperature: 37°C
  Growth strain: DH5alpha
  Copy number: Unknown
Gene/Insert
  Gene/Insert name: TRAF2 S274A (alt names: TRAF2; TNF receptor-associated factor 2)
  Species: H. sapiens (human)
  Mutation: Serine 274 to Alanine
  GenBank ID: NM_021138.3 NP_066961.2
  Entrez Gene: TRAF2 (a.k.a. MGC:45012, RNF117, TRAP, TRAP3)
  Tag / fusion protein: 3xMyc (N terminal on insert)
  Cloning method: Restriction Enzyme; 5′ cloning site BamH1 (not destroyed); 3′ cloning site BamH1 (not destroyed)
  Sequencing primers: 5′ TRAF2 Fwd; 3′ M13-fwd20
Terms and licenses: Academic/Nonprofit Terms; Industry Terms: Not Available to Industry
How to cite: pEBB-3XMyc-TRAF2 S274A was a gift from William Hahn (Addgene plasmid # 44107 ; http://n2t.net/addgene:44107 ; RRID:Addgene_44107)
